>Addgene plasmid #35473 | pRSII329 | depositor full sequence | sequence record 50974 | pRSII329 sequence 6370 bps
TCGCGCGTTTCGGTGATGACGGTGAAAACCTCTGACACATGCAGCTCCCGGAGACGGTCACAGCTTGTCT
GTAAGCGGATGCCGGGAGCAGACAAGCCCGTCAGGGCGCGTCAGCGGGTGTTGGCGGGTGTCGGGGCTGG
CTTAACTATGCGGCATCAGAGCAGATTGTACTGAGAGTGCACCATACCACCTTTTCAATTCATCATTTTT
TTTTTATTCTTTTTTTTGATTTCGGTTTCCTTGAAATTTTTTTGATTCGGTAATCTCCGAACAGAAGGAA
GAACGAAGGAAGGAGCACAGACTTAGATTGGTATATATACGCATATGCGAGTCGGCGAGCAAACAGGGTG
CTGCTACTAAACGAACAATAAAGAAAGACAATTTGGGCACCCAATATAAAATGAGCAGTCAATTCAATCA
ATTCAGTGTGAAATTTTTTTCTTGGAAAGATCATTCACTTCTACACAGCTGTACATGAGTTTATATGACA
GTTTTTTTTTATGTACATCCAGTTCAAGATAATCAGATTATATATTGGCCCAAAAGGGATCATTAACGAA
TTGCGAAATGGGTAATCTCTTTACAGTTAACAGATTCTCTGGTGATTGGCTTTCCTCAAGGTAGCAAATA
TACTCTAATTGTAGCACGTCTACTATGTATTTCTTTACCTTGTCATAGCACACACCCACTTGCGCCACGC
CGTGTGCGTCATCACTTAGAACAAATCTGGAGCCACAGTGCTTCTTGACCAGATTACATAAGGTTTTGCT
GGGGTACGGCTCCTCCAGGCGCTTTCTTAATGCGGACGTATTGATTTCAATTGCGCCGCCATAGGAGTCT
ATAAATTGTAAATTTCTTACAACTGCATCGTATATTTCTGGCCATTCACTGATGACGTCCAGTGAAGCTA
CAGGAACTCCGGTTTCTTCGTTGCAGTTGCCCGATTTCTGGTTTACTAGCATGTCATTGGGCAAAAATAA
TTTGTAAAGGTCGAAGTGACCCACGACCAACGGTTTAATATTGATCAGCATTTCGTACTGTGATTGGAAG
TAAGACAGGAGAAAATGTTTCAAATTATCATTGAAGGAATGCAATGAATTGTACCATTGTTGTTGGTCGA
AATCAATAGGTATCCCGTTGACGTGATGGACCGAACCCACACAAAACTTCAAAATATCATTATTCTCCTT
CATGAGTCGCTTTGCATATTCGATATGAGCCATGTCACAACTTTCGATCTCCATTCCTATAATGAATTTA
GTCCGCACATCGGGTCTATCAGCATAACGAGTCTTGATTTCTTGCGCATGACTCATGAAATTCTTGAACG
ATGTTTCTAGCTTGGTTATGACTTCCTCAGGATTCTTGCCCAATGACTGCTCTTCGGGGTATATAAACTT
GGCCTCAATTCTTGGTATGTGCTCTGTCAAACAGTACGTGTGAAAGTTGAGGTTGACCACTTGATCGACC
ACGGAATCCAAAGGGTCCGTACCGTGGGCACTATAGTCACCGGAGTGTGAATGGTGTGAGTGCATGACCT
TGAGGATTTTTACTGAATTGTACGTATCAAGAAGTACTAAAATGTGTTTGAAAGGGAAAGATTGTACGGG
AAATGGAAAATGTACATATAATATCCAGTATCATTTGAGTTGATAGAGATTATCTCTATAGATAGAGAGA
TTTGACAAAAAAAATAAAAAAATTTAAATGGACGAGTCCGGAATCGAACCGGAGACCTCTCCCATGCTAA
GGGAGCGCGCTACCGACTACGCCACACGCCCGAACGTTTGTTGAAATCTTCCAAACAGAAATGATACAGG
TTTACTTTACAGCAAGACATTAGTAGTTTCATTAGCTTATCAACATGTATGAAACCGGCAAGATTGAAAG
ATGCATGTATACTAAACTCACAAATTAGAGCTTCAATTTAATTATATCAGTTATTACCCTGCGGTGTGAA
ATACCGCACAGATGCGTAAGGAGAAAATACCGCATCAGGAAATTGTAAGCGTTAATATTTTGTTAAAATT
CGCGTTAAATTTTTGTTAAATCAGCTCATTTTTTAACCAATAGGCCGAAATCGGCAAAATCCCTTATAAA
TCAAAAGAATAGACCGAGATAGGGT
[37 nt withheld, positions 2126-2162]
AAAGAACGTGGACTCCAACGTCAAAGG
[49 nt withheld, positions 2190-2238]
T
[91 nt withheld, positions 2240-2330]
G
[124 nt withheld, positions 2332-2455]
CCATTCGCCATTCAGGCTGCGCAACTGTTGGGAAGGGCGATCGGTGCGGGCCTCTTCGCTATTACGCCAG
CTGGCGAAAGGGGGATGTGCTGCAAGGCGATTAAGTTGGGTAACGCCAGGGTTTTCCCAGTCACGACGTT
GTAAAACGACGGCCAGTGAATTGTAATACGACTCACTATAGGGCGAATTGGAGCTCCACCGCGGTGGCGG
CCGCTCTAGAACTAGTGGATCCCCCGGGCTGCAGGAATTCGATATCAAGCTTATCGATACCGTCGACCTC
GAGGGGGGGCCCGGTACCAGCTTTTGTTCCCTTTAGTGAGGGTTAATTTCGAGCTTGGCGTAATCATGGT
CATAGCTGTTTCCTGTGTGAAATTGTTATCCGCTCACAATTCCACACAACATACGAGCCGGAAGCATAAA
GTGTAAAGCCTGGGGTGCCTAATGAGTGAGCTAACTCACATTAATTGCGTTGCGCTCACTGCCCGCTTTC
CAGTCGGGAAACCTGTCGTGCCAGCTGCATTAATGAATCGGCCAACGCGCGGGGAGAGGCGGTTTGCGTA
TTGGGCGCTCTTCCGCTTCCTCGCTCACTGACTCGCTGCGCTCGGTCGTTCGGCTGCGGCGAGCGGTATC
AGCTCACTCAAAGGCGGTAATACGGTTATCCACAGAATCAGGGGATAACGCAGGAAAGAACATGTGAGCA
AAAGGCCAGCAAAAGGCCAGGAACCGTAAAAAGGCCGCGTTGCTGGCGTTTTTCCATAGGCTCCGCCCCC
CTGACGAGCATCACAAAAATCGACGCTCAAGTCAGAGGTGGCGAAACCCGACAGGACTATAAAGATACCA
GGCGTTTCCCCCTGGAAGCTCCCTCGTGCGCTCTCCTGTTCCGACCCTGCCGCTTACCGGATACCTGTCC
GCCTTTCTCCCTTCGGGAAGCGTGGCGCTTTCTCATAGCTCACGCTGTAGGTATCTCAGTTCGGTGTAGG
TCGTTCGCTCCAAGCTGGGCTGTGTGCACGAACCCCCCGTTCAGCCCGACCGCTGCGCCTTATCCGGTAA
CTATCGTCTTGAGTCCAACCCGGTAAGACACGACTTATCGCCACTGGCAGCAGCCACTGGTAACAGGATT
AGCAGAGCGAGGTATGTAGGCGGTGCTACAGAGTTCTTGAAGTGGTGGCCTAACTACGGCTACACTAGAA
GAACAGTATTTGGTATCTGCGCTCTGCTGAAGCCAGTTACCTTCGGAAAAAGAGTTGGTAGCTCTTGATC
CGGCAAACAAACCACCGCTGGTAGCGGTGGTTTTTTTGTTTGCAAGCAGCAGATTACGCGCAGAAAAAAA
GGATCTCAAGAAGATCCTTTGATCTTTTCTACGGGGTCTGACGCTCAGTGGAACGAAAACTCACGTTAAG
GGATTTTGGTCATGAGATTATCAAAAAGGATCTTCACCTAGATCCTTTTAAATTAAAAATGAAGTTTTAA
ATCAATCTAAAGTATATATGAGTAAACTTGGTCTGACAGTTACCAATGCTTAATCAGTGAGGCACCTATC
TCAGCGATCTGTCTATTTCGTTCATCCATAGTTGCCTGACTCCCCGTCGTGTAGATAACTACGATACGGG
AGGGCTTACCATCTGGCCCCAGTGCTGCAATGATACCGCGAGACCCACGCTCACCGGCTCCAGATTTATC
AGCAATAAACCAGCCAGCCGGAAGGGCCGAGCGCAGAAGTGGTCCTGCAACTTTATCCGCCTCCATCCAG
TCTATTAATTGTTGCCGGGAAGCTAGAGTAAGTAGTTCGCCAGTTAATAGTTTGCGCAACGTTGTTGCCA
TTGCTACAGGCATCGTGGTGTCACGCTCGTCGTTTGGTATGGCTTCATTCAGCTCCGGTTCCCAACGATC
AAGGCGAGTTACATGATCCCCCATGTTGTGCAAAAAAGCGGTTAGCTCCTTCGGTCCTCCGATCGTTGTC
AGAAGTAAGTTGGCCGCAGTGTTATCACTCATGGTTATGGCAGCACTGCATAATTCTCTTACTGTCATGC
CATCCGTAAGATGCTTTTCTGTGACTGGTGAGTACTCAACCAAGTCATTCTGAGAATAGTGTATGCGGCG
ACCGAGTTGCTCTTGCCCGGCGTCAATACGGGATAATACCGCGCCACATAGCAGAACTTTAAAAGTGCTC
ATCATTGGAAAACGTTCTTCGGGGCGAAAACTCTCAAGGATCTTACCGCTGTTGAGATCCAGTTCGATGT
AACCCACTCGTGCACCCAACTGATCTTCAGCATCTTTTACTTTCACCAGCGTTTCTGGGTGAGCAAAAAC
AGGAAGGCAAAATGCCGCAAAAAAGGGAATAAGGGCGACACGGAAATGTTGAATACTCATACTCTTCCTT
TTTCAATATTATTGAAGCATTTATCAGGGTTATTGTCTCATGAGCGGATACATATTTGAATGTATTTAGA
AAAATAAACAAATAGGGGTTCCGCGCACATTTCCCCGAAAAGTGCCACCTGAACGAAGCATCTGTGCTTC
ATTTTGTAGAACAAAAATGCAACGCGAGAGCGCTAATTTTTCAAACAAAGAATCTGAGCTGCATTTTTAC
AGAACAGAAATGCAACGCGAAAGCGCTATTTTACCAACGAAGAATCTGTGCTTCATTTTTGTAAAACAAA
AATGCAACGCGAGAGCGCTAATTTTTCAAACAAAGAATCTGAGCTGCATTTTTACAGAACAGAAATGCAA
CGCGAGAGCGCTATTTTACCAACAAAGAATCTATACTTCTTTTTTGTTCTACAAAAATGCATCCCGAGAG
CGCTATTTTTCTAACAAAGCATCTTAGATTACTTTTTTTCTCCTTTGTGCGCTCTATAATGCAGTCTCTT
GATAACTTTTTGCACTGTAGGTCCGTTAAGGTTAGAAGAAGGCTACTTTGGTGTCTATTTTCTCTTCCAT
AAAAAAAGCCTGACTCCACTTCCCGCGTTTACTGATTACTAGCGAAGCTGCGGGTGCATTTTTTCAAGAT
AAAGGCATCCCCGATTATATTCTATACCGATGTGGATTGCGCATACTTTGTGAACAGAAAGTGATAGCGT
TGATGATTCTTCATTGGTCAGAAAATTATGAACGGTTTCTTCTATTTTGTCTCTATATACTACGTATAGG
AAATGTTTACATTTTCGTATTGTTTTCGATTCACTCTATGAATAGTTCTTACTACAATTTTTTTGTCTAA
AGAGTAATACTAGAGATAAACATAAAAAATGTAGAGGTCGAGTTTAGATGCAAGTTCAAGGAGCGAAAGG
TGGATGGGTAGGTTATATAGGGATATAGCACAGAGATATATAGCAAAGAGATACTTTTGAGCAATGTTTG
TGGAAGCGGTATTCGCAATATTTTAGTAGCTCGTTACAGTCCGGTGCGTTTTTGGTTTTTTGAAAGTGCG
TCTTCAGAGCGCTTTTGGTTTTCAAAAGCGCTCTGAAGTTCCTATACTTTCTAGCTAGAGAATAGGAACT
TCGGAATAGGAACTTCAAAGCGTTTCCGAAAACGAGCGCTTCCGAAAATGCAACGCGAGCTGCGCACATA
CAGCTCACTGTTCACGTCGCACCTATATCTGCGTGTTGCCTGTATATATATATACATGAGAAGAACGGCA
TAGTGCGTGTTTATGCTTAAATGCGTACTTATATGCGTCTATTTATGTAGGATGAAAGGTAGTCTAGTAC
CTCCTGTGATATTATCCCATTCCATGCGGGGTATCGTATGCTTCCTTCAGCACTACCCTTTAGCTGTTCT
ATATGCTGCCACTCCTCAATTGGATTAGTCTCATCCTTCAATGCTATCATTTCCTTTGATATTGGATCAT
CTAAGAAACCATTATTATCATGACATTAACCTATAAAAATAGGCGTATCACGAGGCCCTTTCGTC
Features (pLannotate 1.2.2; 19 found; start..end, strand, type, name):
    137..186     +  misc_feature   bom (fragment): basis of mobility region from pBR322
    194..327     +  promoter       URA3 promoter (fragment): S. cerevisiae URA3
    531..1535    -  CDS            HIS2: HIS9_YEAST - Experimental evidence at protein level: Swiss-Prot protein existence level 1. From Saccharomyces cerevisiae (strain ATCC 204508 / S288c) (Baker's yeast).
   1708..1780    -  ncRNA          tRNA: Accession: RF00005 - tRNA
   1950..1999    +  misc_feature   bom (fragment): basis of mobility region from pBR322
   2027..2455    -  rep_origin     f1 ori (sequence partly withheld): f1 bacteriophage origin of replication; arrow indicates direction of (+) strand synthesis
   2459..2616    -  CDS            lacZα (fragment): LacZα fragment of β-galactosidase; lacZ fragment
   2619..2637    +  promoter       T7 promoter: promoter for bacteriophage T7 RNA polymerase
   2646..2753    +  misc_feature   MCS: pBluescript multiple cloning site
   2765..2783    -  promoter       T3 promoter: promoter for bacteriophage T3 RNA polymerase
   2828..2844    -  protein_bind   lac operator: The lac repressor binds to the lac operator to inhibit transcription in E. coli. This inhibition can be relieved by adding lactose or isopropyl-β-D-thiogalactopyranoside (IPTG). lac repressor encoded by lacI
   2852..2882    -  promoter       lac promoter: promoter for the E. coli lac operon
   2897..2918    -  protein_bind   CAP binding site: CAP binding activates transcription in the presence of cAMP. E. coli catabolite activator protein
   2931..3023    -  CDS            lacI (fragment): lac repressor; lacI; The lac repressor binds to the lac operator to inhibit transcription in E. coli. This inhibition can be relieved by adding lactose or isopropyl-β-D-thiogalactopyranoside (IPTG).
   3206..3794    -  rep_origin     ori: high-copy-number ColE1/pMB1/pBR322/pUC origin of replication
   3965..4825    -  CDS            AmpR: β-lactamase; bla; confers resistance to ampicillin, carbenicillin, and related antibiotics
   4826..4930    -  promoter       AmpR promoter: bla
   4957..6303    -  rep_origin     2μ ori: yeast 2μ plasmid origin of replication
   6370..35      +  CDS            rop (fragment) (across the origin): Rop protein, which maintains plasmids at low copy number; rop
