[The description below was written by a language model from this plasmid's Addgene catalogue record and pLannotate feature annotations shown in this document.]
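Description:
pRSII329 is an empty-backbone E. coli–Saccharomyces cerevisiae shuttle vector of 6,370 bp, part of a redesigned and expanded set of pRS-series plasmids built on the pRS32x backbone. It is an episomal yeast vector. The 2μ origin of replication supports multicopy maintenance in yeast, and selection there relies on the HIS2 auxotrophic marker, which complements a his2 mutation in the host strain. According to the depositor, the HIS2 gene was altered with silent changes that remove internal BamHI and XhoI sites without changing the His2 protein, which presumably keeps those enzymes usable for cloning in the polylinker. In bacteria the plasmid replicates at high copy from a ColE1/pUC-type origin and is selected with ampicillin through the β-lactamase gene and its native promoter.

The cloning region is the familiar pBluescript arrangement. A multiple cloning site is flanked by opposing T7 and T3 phage promoters and embedded in a lacZα fragment, which is driven by the lac promoter with its operator and CAP binding site. This layout is the one normally used for blue/white screening of inserts. An f1 origin is also present, which permits single-stranded DNA production with helper phage. The listed M13 forward, M13 reverse and T7 sequencing primers read across the polylinker.

The annotation also picks up short fragments of bom, rop, lacI and the URA3 promoter, plus a tRNA gene beside HIS2. These appear to be remnants of backbone ancestry or of genomic sequence carried with the marker rather than functional modules. No insert or yeast expression promoter is recorded, so expression of a cloned gene would depend on regulatory sequences supplied with the insert. The vector is intended for restriction-based cloning and high-copy maintenance of genes in his2 yeast strains.
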