Addgene plasmid #35473: pRSII329
Purpose: (Empty Backbone)
Depositing lab: Steven Haase. Depositing organization: Duke University. Publication: New and Redesigned pRS Plasmid Shuttle Vectors for Genetic Manipulation of Saccharomycescerevisiae. Chee MK, Haase SB. G3 (Bethesda). 2012 May;2(5):515-26. Epub 2012 May 1. 10.1534/g3.111.001917 PubMed 22670222.
Backbone
  Vector backbone: pRS32x
  Backbone manufacturer: Stratagene
  Backbone size (bp): 6370
  Vector type: Yeast 2 micron vector
  Selectable markers: HIS2
Growth in bacteria
  Bacterial resistance: Ampicillin, 100 μg/mL
  Growth temperature: 37°C
  Growth strain: DH5alpha
  Copy number: High Copy
Gene/Insert
  Cloning method: Restriction Enzyme
  Sequencing primers: 5′ M13 Forward, T7; 3′ M13 Reverse
Resource information
  A portion of this plasmid was derived from a plasmid made by: Daniel J. Lew, Duke University Medical Center
Terms and licenses: Academic/Nonprofit Terms; Industry Terms: Not Available to Industry
Depositor comments: HIS2 has been modified to remove BamHI and XhoI sites without altering the amino acid sequence of the His2 protein.
How to cite: pRSII329 was a gift from Steven Haase (Addgene plasmid # 35473 ; http://n2t.net/addgene:35473 ; RRID:Addgene_35473)
