>Addgene plasmid #35473 | pRSII329 | addgene partial sequence | sequence record 53748 | M13_pUC_fwd
ACTCACTATAGGGCGAATTGGAGCTCCACCGCGGTGGCGGCCGCTCTAGAACTAGTGGATCCCCCGGGCT
GCAGGAATTCGATATCAAGCTTATCGATACCGTCGACCTCGAGGGGGGGCCCGGTACCAGCTTTTGTTCC
CTTTAGTGAGGGTTAATTTCGAGCTTGGCGTAATCATGGTCATAGCTGTTTCCTGTGTGAAATTGTTATC
CGCTCACAATTCCACACAACATACGAGCCGGAAGCATAAAGTGTAAAGCCTGGGGTGCCTAATGAGTGAG
CTAACTCACATTAATTGCGTTGCGCTCACTGCCCGCTTTCCAGTCGGGAAACCTGTCGTGCCAGCTGCAT
TAATGAATCGGCCAACGCGCGGGGAGAGGCGGTTTGCGTATTGGGCGCTCTTCCGCTTCCTCGCTCACTG
ACTCGCTGCGCTCGGTCGTTCGGCTGCGGCGAGCGGTATCAGCTCACTCAAAGGCGGTAATACGGTTATC
CACAGAATCAGGGGATAACGCAGGAAAGAACATGTGAGCAAAAGGCCAGCAAAAGGCCAGGAACCGTAAA
AAGGCCGCGTTGCTGGCGTTTTTCCATAGGCTCCGCCCCCCTGACGAGCATCACAAAAATCGACGCTCAA
GTCAGAGGTGGCGAAACCCGACAGGACTATAAAGATACCAGGCGTTTCCCCCTGGAAGCTCCCTCGTGCG
CTCTCCTGTTCCGACCCTGCCGCTTACCGGATACCTGTCCGCCTTTCTCCCTTCGGGAAGCGTGGCGCTT
TCTCATAGCTCACGCTGTAGGTATCTCAGTTCGGTGTAGGTCGTTCGCTCCA
