>Addgene plasmid #35473 | pRSII329 | addgene partial sequence | sequence record 54168 | pRSII-F1 5'-CGGCATCAGAGCAGATTGTAC-3'
ATTCATCATTTTTTTTTTATTCTTTTTTTTGATTTCGGTTTCCTTGAAATTTTTTTGATTCGGTAATCTC
CGAACAGAAGGAAGAACGAAGGAAGGAGCACAGACTTAGATTGGTATATATACGCATATGCGAGTCGGCG
AGCAAACAGGGTGCTGCTACTAAACGAACAATAAAGAAAGACAATTTGGGCACCCAATATAAAATGAGCA
GTCAATTCAATCAATTCAGTGTGAAATTTTTTTCTTGGAAAGATCATTCACTTCTACACAGCTGTACATG
AGTTTATATGACAGTTTTTTTTTATGTACATCCAGTTCAAGATAATCAGATTATATATTGGCCCAAAAGG
GATCATTAACGAATTGCGAAATGGGTAATCTCTTTACAGTTAACAGATTCTCTGGTGATTGGCTTTCCTC
AAGGTAGCAAATATACTCTAATTGTAGCACGTCTACTATGTATTTCTTTACCTTGTCATAGCACACACCC
ACTTGCGCCACGCCGTGTGCGTCATCACTTAGAACAAATCTGGAGCCACAGTGCTTCTTGACCAGATTAC
ATAAGGTTTTGCTGGGGTACGGCTCCTCCAGGCGCTTTCTTAATGCGGACGTATTGATTTCAATTGCGCC
GCCATAGGAGTCTATAAATTGTAAATTTCTTACAACTGCATCGTATATTTCTGGCCATTCACTGATGACG
TCCAGTGAAGCTACAGGAACTCCGGTTTCTTCGTTGCAGTTGCCCGATTTCTGGTTTACTAGCATGTCAT
TGGGCAAAAATAATTTGTA
