>Addgene plasmid #35473 | pRSII329 | addgene partial sequence | sequence record 54169 | pGEX3
AGGGCCTCGTGATACGCCTATTTTTATAGGTTAATGTCATGATAATAATGGTTTCTTAGTATGATCCAAT
ATCAAAGGAAATGATAGCATTGAAGGATGAGACTAATCCAATTGAGGAGTGGCAGCATATAGAACAGCTA
AAGGGTAGTGCTGAAGGAAGCATACGATACCCCGCATGGAATGGGATAATATCACAGGAGGTACTAGACT
ACCTTTCATCCTACATAAATAGACGCATATAAGTACGCATTTAAGCATAAACACGCACTATGCCGTTCTT
CTCATGTATATATATATACAGGCAACACGCAGATATAGGTGCGACGTGAACAGTGAGCTGTATGTGCGCA
GCTCGCGTTGCATTTTCGGAAGCGCTCGTTTTCGGAAACGCTTTGAAGTTCCTATTCCGAAGTTCCTATT
CTCTAGCTAGAAAGTATAGGAACTTCAGAGCGCTTTTGAAAACCAAAAGCGCTCTGAAGACGCACTTTCA
AAAAACCAAAAACGCACCGGACTGTAACGAGCTACTAAAATATTGCGAATACCGCTTCCACAAACATTGC
TCAAAAGTATCTCTTTGCTATATATCTCTGTGCTATATCCCTATATAACCTACCCATCCACCTTTCGCTC
CTTGAACTTGCATCTAAACTCGACCTCTACATTTTTTATGTTTATCTCTAGTATTACTCTTTAGACAAA
